Addgene plasmid #175024: px459 sgFIP200
Purpose: CRISPR-Cas9 plasmid targeting exon 3 of human FIP200.
Depositing lab: David Tumbarello. Depositing organization: University of Southampton. Publication: Loss of the Essential Autophagy Regulators FIP200 or Atg5 Leads to Distinct Effects on Focal Adhesion Composition and Organization. Assar EA, Tumbarello DA. Front Cell Dev Biol. 2020 Aug 4;8:733. doi: 10.3389/fcell.2020.00733. eCollection 2020. PubMed 32850845.
Backbone
  Vector backbone: px459
  Backbone size w/o insert (bp): 9174
  Vector type: Mammalian Expression
  Selectable markers: Puromycin
Growth in bacteria
  Bacterial resistance: Ampicillin, 100 μg/mL
  Growth temperature: 37°C
  Growth strain: DH5alpha
  Copy number: High Copy
Gene/Insert
  Gene/Insert name: RB1CC1
  gRNA/shRNA sequence: TATGTATTTCTGGTTAACAC
  Species: H. sapiens (human)
  GenBank ID: NM_014781.5
  Entrez Gene: RB1CC1 (a.k.a. ATG17, CC1, FIP200, PPP1R131)
  Cloning method: Restriction Enzyme; 5′ cloning site BbsI (destroyed during cloning); 3′ cloning site BbsI (destroyed during cloning)
  Sequencing primers: 5′ U6 FWD
Terms and licenses: Academic/Nonprofit Terms; Industry Terms: Not Available to Industry
How to cite: px459 sgFIP200 was a gift from David Tumbarello (Addgene plasmid # 175024 ; http://n2t.net/addgene:175024 ; RRID:Addgene_175024)
