[The description below was written by a language model from this plasmid's Addgene catalogue record and pLannotate feature annotations shown in this document.]
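Description:
px459 sgFIP200 is an all-in-one mammalian CRISPR-Cas9 expression plasmid built on the px459 backbone and carrying a single guide RNA directed against exon 3 of human RB1CC1, the gene encoding the autophagy regulator FIP200 (also known as ATG17). The guide oligonucleotides were inserted by restriction cloning into the BbsI sites, which were destroyed in the process, placing the 20-nt spacer between the human U6 RNA polymerase III promoter and the Streptococcus pyogenes gRNA scaffold. The sequenced plasmid is about 9.2 kb. It is maintained in E. coli at high copy through a ColE1/pUC-type origin with ampicillin selection from the β-lactamase gene. An f1 phage origin is also present, along with short annotated bom and rop fragments that are probably backbone remnants or incidental matches.

The protein-coding cassette is driven by a hybrid promoter consisting of the CMV enhancer, the chicken β-actin promoter and a hybrid intron. It expresses S. pyogenes Cas9, which the annotation tool splits into adjoining N- and C-terminal portions that together form one continuous coding sequence. A nucleoplasmin nuclear localization signal follows Cas9, and downstream lies the puromycin N-acetyltransferase gene, ending at a bovine growth hormone polyadenylation signal. The feature table does not annotate the short linker between Cas9 and PuroR, nor the segment immediately upstream of Cas9. A single AAV2 inverted terminal repeat sits after the poly(A) signal, but with only one annotated the plasmid is not configured as an AAV packaging vector.

Transfection into human cells delivers nuclease and guide together, and transient puromycin selection enriches transfected cells. This supports generation of FIP200 knockout lines, as in the associated study of how loss of autophagy regulators affects focal adhesions.
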