Features (pLannotate 1.2.2; 19 found; start..end, strand, type, name):
      1..286     +  enhancer       CMV enhancer: human cytomegalovirus immediate early enhancer; contains an 18-bp deletion relative to the standard CMV enhancer
    288..565     +  promoter       chicken β-actin promoter: No description available
    566..793     +  intron         hybrid intron: hybrid between chicken β-actin (CBA) and minute virus of mice (MMV) introns (Gray et al., 2011)
    931..2532    +  CDS            Cas9(N): N-terminal portion of Streptococcus pyogenes Cas9 (Zetsche et al., 2015)
   2533..5031    +  CDS            Cas9(C): C-terminal portion of Streptococcus pyogenes Cas9 (Zetsche et al., 2015)
   5032..5079    +  CDS            nucleoplasmin NLS: bipartite nuclear localization signal from nucleoplasmin
   5149..5748    +  CDS            PuroR (fragment): puromycin N-acetyltransferase; pac from Streptomyces; confers resistance to puromycin
   5782..5893    +  polyA_signal   bGH poly(A) signal: bovine growth hormone polyadenylation signal
   5998..6138    +  repeat_region  AAV2 ITR: inverted terminal repeat of adeno-associated virus serotype 2 inverted
   6143..6194    -  misc_feature   bom (fragment): basis of mobility region from pBR322
   6213..6668    +  rep_origin     f1 ori (sequence partly withheld): f1 bacteriophage origin of replication; arrow indicates direction of (+) strand synthesis
   6669..6718    -  misc_feature   bom (fragment): basis of mobility region from pBR322
   6820..6855    -  CDS            rop (fragment): Rop protein, which maintains plasmids at low copy number; rop
   6950..7054    +  promoter       AmpR promoter: bla
   7055..7915    +  CDS            AmpR: β-lactamase; bla; confers resistance to ampicillin, carbenicillin, and related antibiotics
   8086..8674    +  rep_origin     ori: high-copy-number ColE1/pMB1/pBR322/pUC origin of replication
   8736..8976    +  promoter       U6 promoter: RNA polymerase III promoter for human U6 snRNA
   9006..9081    +  misc_RNA       gRNA scaffold: guide RNA scaffold for the Streptococcus pyogenes CRISPR/Cas9 system
   9088..9131    +  misc_RNA       gRNA scaffold (fragment): guide RNA scaffold for the Streptococcus pyogenes CRISPR/Cas9 system
>Addgene plasmid #175024 | px459 sgFIP200 | addgene full sequence | sequence record 344677 | Addgene NGS Result
CGTTACATAACTTACGGTAAATGGCCCGCCTGGCTGACCGCCCAACGACCCCCGCCCATTGACGTCAATA
GTAACGCCAATAGGGACTTTCCATTGACGTCAATGGGTGGAGTATTTACGGTAAACTGCCCACTTGGCAG
TACATCAAGTGTATCATATGCCAAGTACGCCCCCTATTGACGTCAATGACGGTAAATGGCCCGCCTGGCA
TTGTGCCCAGTACATGACCTTATGGGACTTTCCTACTTGGCAGTACATCTACGTATTAGTCATCGCTATT
ACCATGGTCGAGGTGAGCCCCACGTTCTGCTTCACTCTCCCCATCTCCCCCCCCTCCCCACCCCCAATTT
TGTATTTATTTATTTTTTAATTATTTTGTGCAGCGATGGGGGCGGGGGGGGGGGGGGGGCGCGCGCCRGG
SGGGGSGGGGSGGGGSGRGGGGSGGGGCGGGGCGAGGCGGAGAGGTGCGGCGGCAGCCAATCAGAGCGGC
GCGCTCCGAAAGTTTCCTTTTATGGCGAGGCGGCGGCGGCGGCGGCCCTATAAAAAGCGAAGCGCGCGGC
GGGCGGGAGTCGCTGCGCGCTGCCTTCGCCCCGTGCCCCGCTCCGCCGCCGCCTCGCGCCGCCCGCCCCG
GCTCTGACTGACCGCGTTACTCCCACAGGTGAGCGGGCGGGACGGCCCTTCTCCTCCGGGCTGTAATTAG
CTGAGCAAGAGGTAAGGGTTTAAGGGATGGTTGGTTGGTGGGGTATTAATGTTTAATTACCTGGAGCACC
TGCCTGAAATCACTTTTTTTCAGGTTGGACCGGTGCCACCATGGACTATAAGGACCACGACGGAGACTAC
AAGGATCATGATATTGATTACAAAGACGATGACGATAAGATGGCCCCAAAGAAGAAGCGGAAGGTCGGTA
TCCACGGAGTCCCAGCAGCCGACAAGAAGTACAGCATCGGCCTGGACATCGGCACCAACTCTGTGGGCTG
GGCCGTGATCACCGACGAGTACAAGGTGCCCAGCAAGAAATTCAAGGTGCTGGGCAACACCGACCGGCAC
AGCATCAAGAAGAACCTGATCGGAGCCCTGCTGTTCGACAGCGGCGAAACAGCCGAGGCCACCCGGCTGA
AGAGAACCGCCAGAAGAAGATACACCAGACGGAAGAACCGGATCTGCTATCTGCAAGAGATCTTCAGCAA
CGAGATGGCCAAGGTGGACGACAGCTTCTTCCACAGACTGGAAGAGTCCTTCCTGGTGGAAGAGGATAAG
AAGCACGAGCGGCACCCCATCTTCGGCAACATCGTGGACGAGGTGGCCTACCACGAGAAGTACCCCACCA
TCTACCACCTGAGAAAGAAACTGGTGGACAGCACCGACAAGGCCGACCTGCGGCTGATCTATCTGGCCCT
GGCCCACATGATCAAGTTCCGGGGCCACTTCCTGATCGAGGGCGACCTGAACCCCGACAACAGCGACGTG
GACAAGCTGTTCATCCAGCTGGTGCAGACCTACAACCAGCTGTTCGAGGAAAACCCCATCAACGCCAGCG
GCGTGGACGCCAAGGCCATCCTGTCTGCCAGACTGAGCAAGAGCAGACGGCTGGAAAATCTGATCGCCCA
GCTGCCCGGCGAGAAGAAGAATGGCCTGTTCGGAAACCTGATTGCCCTGAGCCTGGGCCTGACCCCCAAC
TTCAAGAGCAACTTCGACCTGGCCGAGGATGCCAAACTGCAGCTGAGCAAGGACACCTACGACGACGACC
TGGACAACCTGCTGGCCCAGATCGGCGACCAGTACGCCGACCTGTTTCTGGCCGCCAAGAACCTGTCCGA
CGCCATCCTGCTGAGCGACATCCTGAGAGTGAACACCGAGATCACCAAGGCCCCCCTGAGCGCCTCTATG
ATCAAGAGATACGACGAGCACCACCAGGACCTGACCCTGCTGAAAGCTCTCGTGCGGCAGCAGCTGCCTG
AGAAGTACAAAGAGATTTTCTTCGACCAGAGCAAGAACGGCTACGCCGGCTACATTGACGGCGGAGCCAG
CCAGGAAGAGTTCTACAAGTTCATCAAGCCCATCCTGGAAAAGATGGACGGCACCGAGGAACTGCTCGTG
AAGCTGAACAGAGAGGACCTGCTGCGGAAGCAGCGGACCTTCGACAACGGCAGCATCCCCCACCAGATCC
ACCTGGGAGAGCTGCACGCCATTCTGCGGCGGCAGGAAGATTTTTACCCATTCCTGAAGGACAACCGGGA
AAAGATCGAGAAGATCCTGACCTTCCGCATCCCCTACTACGTGGGCCCTCTGGCCAGGGGAAACAGCAGA
TTCGCCTGGATGACCAGAAAGAGCGAGGAAACCATCACCCCCTGGAACTTCGAGGAAGTGGTGGACAAGG
GCGCTTCCGCCCAGAGCTTCATCGAGCGGATGACCAACTTCGATAAGAACCTGCCCAACGAGAAGGTGCT
GCCCAAGCACAGCCTGCTGTACGAGTACTTCACCGTGTATAACGAGCTGACCAAAGTGAAATACGTGACC
GAGGGAATGAGAAAGCCCGCCTTCCTGAGCGGCGAGCAGAAAAAGGCCATCGTGGACCTGCTGTTCAAGA
CCAACCGGAAAGTGACCGTGAAGCAGCTGAAAGAGGACTACTTCAAGAAAATCGAGTGCTTCGACTCCGT
GGAAATCTCCGGCGTGGAAGATCGGTTCAACGCCTCCCTGGGCACATACCACGATCTGCTGAAAATTATC
AAGGACAAGGACTTCCTGGACAATGAGGAAAACGAGGACATTCTGGAAGATATCGTGCTGACCCTGACAC
TGTTTGAGGACAGAGAGATGATCGAGGAACGGCTGAAAACCTATGCCCACCTGTTCGACGACAAAGTGAT
GAAGCAGCTGAAGCGGCGGAGATACACCGGCTGGGGCAGGCTGAGCCGGAAGCTGATCAACGGCATCCGG
GACAAGCAGTCCGGCAAGACAATCCTGGATTTCCTGAAGTCCGACGGCTTCGCCAACAGAAACTTCATGC
AGCTGATCCACGACGACAGCCTGACCTTTAAAGAGGACATCCAGAAAGCCCAGGTGTCCGGCCAGGGCGA
TAGCCTGCACGAGCACATTGCCAATCTGGCCGGCAGCCCCGCCATTAAGAAGGGCATCCTGCAGACAGTG
AAGGTGGTGGACGAGCTCGTGAAAGTGATGGGCCGGCACAAGCCCGAGAACATCGTGATCGAAATGGCCA
GAGAGAACCAGACCACCCAGAAGGGACAGAAGAACAGCCGCGAGAGAATGAAGCGGATCGAAGAGGGCAT
CAAAGAGCTGGGCAGCCAGATCCTGAAAGAACACCCCGTGGAAAACACCCAGCTGCAGAACGAGAAGCTG
TACCTGTACTACCTGCAGAATGGGCGGGATATGTACGTGGACCAGGAACTGGACATCAACCGGCTGTCCG
ACTACGATGTGGACCATATCGTGCCTCAGAGCTTTCTGAAGGACGACTCCATCGACAACAAGGTGCTGAC
CAGAAGCGACAAGAACCGGGGCAAGAGCGACAACGTGCCCTCCGAAGAGGTCGTGAAGAAGATGAAGAAC
TACTGGCGGCAGCTGCTGAACGCCAAGCTGATTACCCAGAGAAAGTTCGACAATCTGACCAAGGCCGAGA
GAGGCGGCCTGAGCGAACTGGATAAGGCCGGCTTCATCAAGAGACAGCTGGTGGAAACCCGGCAGATCAC
AAAGCACGTGGCACAGATCCTGGACTCCCGGATGAACACTAAGTACGACGAGAATGACAAGCTGATCCGG
GAAGTGAAAGTGATCACCCTGAAGTCCAAGCTGGTGTCCGATTTCCGGAAGGATTTCCAGTTTTACAAAG
TGCGCGAGATCAACAACTACCACCACGCCCACGACGCCTACCTGAACGCCGTCGTGGGAACCGCCCTGAT
CAAAAAGTACCCTAAGCTGGAAAGCGAGTTCGTGTACGGCGACTACAAGGTGTACGACGTGCGGAAGATG
ATCGCCAAGAGCGAGCAGGAAATCGGCAAGGCTACCGCCAAGTACTTCTTCTACAGCAACATCATGAACT
TTTTCAAGACCGAGATTACCCTGGCCAACGGCGAGATCCGGAAGCGGCCTCTGATCGAGACAAACGGCGA
AACCGGGGAGATCGTGTGGGATAAGGGCCGGGATTTTGCCACCGTGCGGAAAGTGCTGAGCATGCCCCAA
GTGAATATCGTGAAAAAGACCGAGGTGCAGACAGGCGGCTTCAGCAAAGAGTCTATCCTGCCCAAGAGGA
ACAGCGATAAGCTGATCGCCAGAAAGAAGGACTGGGACCCTAAGAAGTACGGCGGCTTCGACAGCCCCAC
CGTGGCCTATTCTGTGCTGGTGGTGGCCAAAGTGGAAAAGGGCAAGTCCAAGAAACTGAAGAGTGTGAAA
GAGCTGCTGGGGATCACCATCATGGAAAGAAGCAGCTTCGAGAAGAATCCCATCGACTTTCTGGAAGCCA
AGGGCTACAAAGAAGTGAAAAAGGACCTGATCATCAAGCTGCCTAAGTACTCCCTGTTCGAGCTGGAAAA
CGGCCGGAAGAGAATGCTGGCCTCTGCCGGCGAACTGCAGAAGGGAAACGAACTGGCCCTGCCCTCCAAA
TATGTGAACTTCCTGTACCTGGCCAGCCACTATGAGAAGCTGAAGGGCTCCCCCGAGGATAATGAGCAGA
AACAGCTGTTTGTGGAACAGCACAAGCACTACCTGGACGAGATCATCGAGCAGATCAGCGAGTTCTCCAA
GAGAGTGATCCTGGCCGACGCTAATCTGGACAAAGTGCTGTCCGCCTACAACAAGCACCGGGATAAGCCC
ATCAGAGAGCAGGCCGAGAATATCATCCACCTGTTTACCCTGACCAATCTGGGAGCCCCTGCCGCCTTCA
AGTACTTTGACACCACCATCGACCGGAAGAGGTACACCAGCACCAAAGAGGTGCTGGACGCCACCCTGAT
CCACCAGAGCATCACCGGCCTGTACGAGACACGGATCGACCTGTCTCAGCTGGGAGGCGACAAAAGGCCG
GCGGCCACGAAAAAGGCCGGCCAGGCAAAAAAGAAAAAGGAATTCGGCAGTGGAGAGGGCAGAGGAAGTC
TGCTAACATGCGGTGACGTCGAGGAGAATCCTGGCCCAATGACCGAGTACAAGCCCACGGTGCGCCTCGC
CACCCGCGACGACGTCCCCAGGGCCGTACGCACCCTCGCCGCCGCGTTCGCCGACTACCCCGCCACGCGC
CACACCGTCGATCCGGACCGCCACATCGAGCGGGTCACCGAGCTGCAAGAACTCTTCCTCACGCGCGTCG
GGCTCGACATCGGCAAGGTGTGGGTCGCGGACGACGGCGCCGCGGTGGCGGTCTGGACCACGCCGGAGAG
CGTCGAAGCGGGGGCGGTGTTCGCCGAGATCGGCCCGCGCATGGCCGAGTTGAGCGGTTCCCGGCTGGCC
GCGCAGCAACAGATGGAAGGCCTCCTGGCGCCGCACCGGCCCAAGGAGCCCGCGTGGTTCCTGGCCACCG
TCGGCGTCTCGCCCGACCACCAGGGCAAGGGTCTGGGCAGCGCCGTCGTGCTCCCCGGAGTGGAGGCGGC
CGAGCGCGCCGGGGTGCCCGCCTTCCTGGAGACCTCCGCGCCCCACAACCTCCCCTTCTACGAGCGGCTC
GGCTTCACCGTCACCGCCGACGTCGAGGTGCCCGAAGGACCGCGCACCTGGTGCATGACCCGCAAGCCCG
GTGCCTGAGAATTCTAACTAGAGCTCGCTGATCAGCCTCGACTGTGCCTTCTAGTTGCCAGCCATCTGTT
GTTTGCCCCTCCCCCGTGCCTTCCTTGACCCTGGAAGGTGCCACTCCCACTGTCCTTTCCTAATAAAATG
AGGAAATTGCATCGCATTGTCTGAGTAGGTGTCATTCTATTCTGGGGGGTGGGGTGGGGCAGGACAGCAA
GGGGGAGGATTGGGAAGAGAATAGCAGGCATGCTGGGGAGCGGCCGCAGGAACCCCTAGTGATGGAGTTG
GCCACTCCCTCTCTGCGCGCTCGCTCGCTCACTGAGGCCGGGCGACCAAAGGTCGCCCGACGCCCGGGCT
TTGCCCGGGCGGCCTCAGTGAGCGAGCGAGCGCGCAGCTGCCTGCAGGGGCGCCTGATGCGGTATTTTCT
CCTTACGCATCTGTGCGGTATTTCACACCGCATA
[95 nt withheld, positions 6195-6289]
T
[46 nt withheld, positions 6291-6336]
C
[141 nt withheld, positions 6338-6478]
CCTTTGACGTTGGAGTCCACGTTCTTT
[37 nt withheld, positions 6506-6542]
ACTCTATCTCGGGCTATTCTTTTGATTTATAAGGGATTTTGCCGATTTCGGTCTATTGGTTAAAAAATGA
GCTGATTTAACAAAAATTTAACGCGAATTTTAACAAAATATTAACGTTTACAATTTTATGGTGCACTCTC
AGTACAATCTGCTCTGATGCCGCATAGTTAAGCCAGCCCCGACACCCGCCAACACCCGCTGACGCGCCCT
GACGGGCTTGTCTGCTCCCGGCATCCGCTTACAGACAAGCTGTGACCGTCTCCGGGAGCTGCATGTGTCA
GAGGTTTTCACCGTCATCACCGAAACGCGCGAGACGAAAGGGCCTCGTGATACGCCTATTTTTATAGGTT
AATGTCATGATAATAATGGTTTCTTAGACGTCAGGTGGCACTTTTCGGGGAAATGTGCGCGGAACCCCTA
TTTGTTTATTTTTCTAAATACATTCAAATATGTATCCGCTCATGAGACAATAACCCTGATAAATGCTTCA
ATAATATTGAAAAAGGAAGAGTATGAGTATTCAACATTTCCGTGTCGCCCTTATTCCCTTTTTTGCGGCA
TTTTGCCTTCCTGTTTTTGCTCACCCAGAAACGCTGGTGAAAGTAAAAGATGCTGAAGATCAGTTGGGTG
CACGAGTGGGTTACATCGAACTGGATCTCAACAGCGGTAAGATCCTTGAGAGTTTTCGCCCCGAAGAACG
TTTTCCAATGATGAGCACTTTTAAAGTTCTGCTATGTGGCGCGGTATTATCCCGTATTGACGCCGGGCAA
GAGCAACTCGGTCGCCGCATACACTATTCTCAGAATGACTTGGTTGAGTACTCACCAGTCACAGAAAAGC
ATCTTACGGATGGCATGACAGTAAGAGAATTATGCAGTGCTGCCATAACCATGAGTGATAACACTGCGGC
CAACTTACTTCTGACAACGATCGGAGGACCGAAGGAGCTAACCGCTTTTTTGCACAACATGGGGGATCAT
GTAACTCGCCTTGATCGTTGGGAACCGGAGCTGAATGAAGCCATACCAAACGACGAGCGTGACACCACGA
TGCCTGTAGCAATGGCAACAACGTTGCGCAAACTATTAACTGGCGAACTACTTACTCTAGCTTCCCGGCA
ACAATTAATAGACTGGATGGAGGCGGATAAAGTTGCAGGACCACTTCTGCGCTCGGCCCTTCCGGCTGGC
TGGTTTATTGCTGATAAATCTGGAGCCGGTGAGCGTGGAAGCCGCGGTATCATTGCAGCACTGGGGCCAG
ATGGTAAGCCCTCCCGTATCGTAGTTATCTACACGACGGGGAGTCAGGCAACTATGGATGAACGAAATAG
ACAGATCGCTGAGATAGGTGCCTCACTGATTAAGCATTGGTAACTGTCAGACCAAGTTTACTCATATATA
CTTTAGATTGATTTAAAACTTCATTTTTAATTTAAAAGGATCTAGGTGAAGATCCTTTTTGATAATCTCA
TGACCAAAATCCCTTAACGTGAGTTTTCGTTCCACTGAGCGTCAGACCCCGTAGAAAAGATCAAAGGATC
TTCTTGAGATCCTTTTTTTCTGCGCGTAATCTGCTGCTTGCAAACAAAAAAACCACCGCTACCAGCGGTG
GTTTGTTTGCCGGATCAAGAGCTACCAACTCTTTTTCCGAAGGTAACTGGCTTCAGCAGAGCGCAGATAC
CAAATACTGTTCTTCTAGTGTAGCCGTAGTTAGGCCACCACTTCAAGAACTCTGTAGCACCGCCTACATA
CCTCGCTCTGCTAATCCTGTTACCAGTGGCTGCTGCCAGTGGCGATAAGTCGTGTCTTACCGGGTTGGAC
TCAAGACGATAGTTACCGGATAAGGCGCAGCGGTCGGGCTGAACGGGGGGTTCGTGCACACAGCCCAGCT
TGGAGCGAACGACCTACACCGAACTGAGATACCTACAGCGTGAGCTATGAGAAAGCGCCACGCTTCCCGA
AGGGAGAAAGGCGGACAGGTATCCGGTAAGCGGCAGGGTCGGAACAGGAGAGCGCACGAGGGAGCTTCCA
GGGGGAAACGCCTGGTATCTTTATAGTCCTGTCGGGTTTCGCCACCTCTGACTTGAGCGTCGATTTTTGT
GATGCTCGTCAGGGGGGCGGAGCCTATGGAAAAACGCCAGCAACGCGGCCTTTTTACGGTTCCTGGCCTT
TTGCTGGCCTTTTGCTCACATGTGAGGGCCTATTTCCCATGATTCCTTCATATTTGCATATACGATACAA
GGCTGTTAGAGAGATAATTGGAATTAATTTGACTGTAAACACAAAGATATTAGTACAAAATACGTGACGT
AGAAAGTAATAATTTCTTGGGTAGTTTGCAGTTTTAAAATTATGTTTTAAAATGGACTATCATATGCTTA
CCGTAACTTGAAAGTATTTCGATTTCTTGGCTTTATATATCTTGTGGAAAGGACGAAACACCGTATGTAT
TTCTGGTTAACACGTTTTAGAGCTAGAAATAGCAAGTTAAAATAAGGCTAGTCCGTTATCAACTTGAAAA
AGTGGCACCGAGTCGGTGCTTTTTTGTTTTAGAGCTAGAAATAGCAAGTTAAAATAAGGCTAGTCCGTTT
TTAGCGCGTGCGCCAATTCTGCAGACAAATGGCTCTAGAGGTACC
