>Addgene plasmid #175024 | px459 sgFIP200 | depositor partial sequence | sequence record 339419 | U6 FWD primer
TGGCTTTATATATCTTGTGGAAGGACGAAACACCGTATGTATTTCTGGTTAACACGTTTTAGAGCTAGAA
ATAGCAAGTTAAAATAAGGCTAGTCCGTTATCAACTTGAAAAAGTGGCACCGAGTCGGTGCTTTTTTGTT
TTAGAGCTAGAAATAGCAAGTTAAAATAAGGCTAGTCCGTTTTTAGCGCGTGCGCCAATTCTGCAGACAA
ATGGCTCTAGAGGTACCCGTTACATAACTTACGGTAAATGGCCCGCCTGGCTGACCGCCCAACGACCCCC
GCCCATTGACGTCAATAGTAACGCCAATAGGGACTTTCCATTGACGTCAATGGGTGGAGTATTTACGGTA
AACTGCCCACTTGGCAGTACATCAAGTGTATCATATGCCAAGTACGCCCCCTATTGACGTCAATGACGGT
AAATGGCCCGCCTGGCATTGTGCCCAGTACATGACCTTATGGGACTTTCCTACTTGGCAGTACATCTACG
TATTAGTCATCGCTATTACCATGGTCGAGGTGAGCCCCACGTTCTGCTTCACTCTCCCCATCTCCCCCCC
CTCCCCACCCCCAATTTTGTATTTATTTATTTTTTAATTATTTTGTGCAGCGATGGGGGCGGGGGGGGGG
G
